Addgene plasmid #91987: MSCV-Puro-FH-AGO2-S824A
Purpose: Expresses FLAG-HA-AGO2 (S824A)
Depositing lab: Joshua Mendell. Depositing organization: University of Texas Southwestern Medical Center. Publication: An Argonaute phosphorylation cycle promotes microRNA-mediated silencing. Golden RJ, Chen B, Li T, Braun J, Manjunath H, Chen X, Wu J, Schmid V, Chang TC, Kopp F, Ramirez-Martinez A, Tagliabracci VS, Chen ZJ, Xie Y, Mendell JT. Nature. 2017 Feb 9;542(7640):197-202. doi: 10.1038/nature21025. Epub 2017 Jan 23. PubMed 28114302.
Backbone
  Vector backbone: pMSCV-Puro
  Backbone manufacturer: Clontech
  Vector type: Mammalian Expression, Retroviral
  Selectable markers: Puromycin
Growth in bacteria
  Bacterial resistance: Ampicillin, 100 μg/mL
  Growth temperature: 37°C
  Growth strain: NEB Stable
  Copy number: Unknown
Gene/Insert
  Gene/Insert name: AGO2
  Species: H. sapiens (human)
  Mutation: S824A
  Entrez Gene: AGO2 (a.k.a. CASC7, EIF2C2, LESKRES, LINC00980, PPD, Q10)
  Tag / fusion protein: FLAG-HA (N terminal on insert)
  Cloning method: Restriction Enzyme; 5′ cloning site Unknown (unknown if destroyed); 3′ cloning site Unknown (unknown if destroyed)
Terms and licenses: Academic/Nonprofit Terms; Industry Terms: Not Available to Industry
Depositor comments: The parental AGO2 sequence used for this construct was amplified from a Thomas Tuschl lab plasmid (Addgene plasmid # 10822).
How to cite: MSCV-Puro-FH-AGO2-S824A was a gift from Joshua Mendell (Addgene plasmid # 91987 ; http://n2t.net/addgene:91987 ; RRID:Addgene_91987)
