[The description below was written by a language model from this plasmid's Addgene catalogue record and pLannotate feature annotations shown in this document.]
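Description:
MSCV-Puro-FH-AGO2-S824A is a gammaretroviral expression vector built on the pMSCV-Puro backbone and used to stably express a phosphorylation-site mutant of human Argonaute 2 in mammalian cells. The roughly 8.9 kb plasmid is propagated in E. coli through a high-copy ColE1/pUC-type origin with β-lactamase (ampicillin) selection. Short annotated fragments of lacI, lacZα, rop, bom, tetracycline resistance and env are non-functional remnants of the backbone's construction history.

The retroviral cassette is framed by murine embryonic stem cell virus 5′ and 3′ LTRs. Downstream of the 5′ LTR lie the Ψ packaging signal and a truncated gag segment lacking its start codon, which together allow the transcribed genome to be efficiently encapsidated when the plasmid is introduced into packaging cells that supply gag, pol and env in trans. No separate promoter is annotated upstream of the insert, so the 5′ LTR presumably drives its transcription, as is standard for MSCV vectors. The insert encodes human AGO2 (EIF2C2), the core component of the RNA-induced silencing complex, carrying an N-terminal FLAG-HA tandem tag for detection and affinity purification. The annotation software detected only a FLAG fragment, with the HA portion presumably lying in the gap before the AGO2 coding sequence. The S824A substitution replaces a serine with non-phosphorylatable alanine. After the insert, an internal mouse PGK promoter drives puromycin N-acetyltransferase, allowing selection of transduced cells.

The associated publication concerns an Argonaute phosphorylation cycle in microRNA-mediated silencing, so this construct fits use as a phospho-deficient AGO2 variant for comparison with wild type. The cloning sites are not recorded.
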