Features (pLannotate 1.2.2; 20 found; start..end, strand, type, name):
    579..920     +  misc_feature   MESV Ψ: packaging signal of murine embryonic stem cell virus
    987..1403    +  CDS            gag (truncated): truncated Moloney murine leukemia virus (MMLV) gag gene lacking the start codon
   1443..1463    +  CDS            FLAG (fragment): FLAG® epitope tag, followed by an enterokinase cleavage site
   1500..4076    +  CDS            AGO2 (sequence partly withheld): AGO2_HUMAN - Also known as EIF2C2. Experimental evidence at protein level: Swiss-Prot protein existence level 1. Required for RNA-mediated gene silencing (RNAi) by the RNA- induced silencing complex (RISC). The 'minimal RISC' appears to include AGO2 bound to a short guide RNA such as a microRNA (miRNA) or short interfering RNA (siRNA). These guide RNAs direct RISC to complementary mRNAs that are targets for RISC-mediated gene silencing. The precise mechanism of gene silencing depends on the degree of complementarity between the miRNA or siRNA and its target. Binding of RISC to a perfectly comp
   4090..4589    +  promoter       PGK promoter: mouse phosphoglycerate kinase 1 promoter
   4610..5209    +  CDS            PuroR: puromycin N-acetyltransferase; pac from Streptomyces alboniger; confers resistance to puromycin
   5309..5823    +  LTR            3' LTR: 3' long terminal repeat from murine embryonic stem cell virus
   5985..6001    -  protein_bind   lac operator: The lac repressor binds to the lac operator to inhibit transcription in E. coli. This inhibition can be relieved by adding lactose or isopropyl-β-D-thiogalactopyranoside (IPTG). lac repressor encoded by lacI
   6009..6039    -  promoter       lac promoter: promoter for the E. coli lac operon
   6054..6075    -  protein_bind   CAP binding site: CAP binding activates transcription in the presence of cAMP. E. coli catabolite activator protein
   6088..6180    -  CDS            lacI (fragment): lac repressor; lacI; The lac repressor binds to the lac operator to inhibit transcription in E. coli. This inhibition can be relieved by adding lactose or isopropyl-β-D-thiogalactopyranoside (IPTG).
   6363..6951    -  rep_origin     ori: high-copy-number ColE1/pMB1/pBR322/pUC origin of replication
   7122..7982    -  CDS            AmpR: β-lactamase; bla; confers resistance to ampicillin, carbenicillin, and related antibiotics
   7983..8087    -  promoter       AmpR promoter: bla
   8182..8217    +  CDS            rop (fragment): Rop protein, which maintains plasmids at low copy number; rop
   8319..8418    +  misc_feature   bom (fragment): basis of mobility region from pBR322
   8424..8573    -  CDS            lacZα (fragment): LacZα fragment of β-galactosidase; lacZ fragment
   8573..8774    -  CDS            TcR (fragment): tetracycline efflux protein; tet; confers resistance to tetracycline
   8775..8873    +  CDS            env (fragment): murine leukemia virus gPr80 envelope polyprotein precursor; env; proteolytically cleaved into gp70SU and p15TM subunits
   8915..515     +  LTR            5' LTR (across the origin): 5' long terminal repeat from murine embryonic stem cell virus
>Addgene plasmid #91987 | MSCV-Puro-FH-AGO2-S824A | addgene full sequence | sequence record 180575 | Addgene NGS Result
TGAAAGACCCCACCTGTAGGTTTGGCAAGCTAGCTTAAGTAACGCCATTTTGCAAGGCATGGAAAATACA
TAACTGAGAATAGAGAAGTTCAGATCAAGGTTAGGAACAGAGAGACAGCAGAATATGGGCCAAACAGGAT
ATCTGTGGTAAGCAGTTCCTGCCCCGGCTCAGGGCCAAGAACAGATGGTCCCCAGATGCGGTCCCGCCCT
CAGCAGTTTCTAGAGAACCATCAGATGTTTCCAGGGTGCCCCAAGGACCTGAAATGACCCTGTGCCTTAT
TTGAACTAACCAATCAGTTCGCTTCTCGCTTCTGTTCGCGCGCTTCTGCTCCCCGAGCTCAATAAAAGAG
CCCACAACCCCTCACTCGGCGCGCCAGTCCTCCGATAGACTGCGTCGCCCGGGTACCCGTATTCCCAATA
AAGCCTCTTGCTGTTTGCATCCGAATCGTGGACTCGCTGATCCTTGGGAGGGTCTCCTCAGATTGATTGA
CTGCCCACCTCGGGGGTCTTTCATTTGGAGGTTCCACCGAGATTTGGAGACCCCTGCCCAGGGACCACCG
ACCCCCCCGCCGGGAGGTAAGCTGGCCAGCGGTCGTTTCGTGTCTGTCTCTGTCTTTGTGCGTGTTTGTG
CCGGCATCTAATGTTTGCGCCTGCGTCTGTACTAGTTAGCTAACTAGCTCTGTATCTGGCGGACCCGTGG
TGGAACTGACGAGTTCTGAACACCCGGCCGCAACCCTGGGAGACGTCCCAGGGACTTTGGGGGCCGTTTT
TGTGGCCCGACCTGAGGAAGGGAGTCGATGTGGAATCCGACCCCGTCAGGATATGTGGTTCTGGTAGGAG
ACGAGAACCTAAAACAGTTCCCGCCTCCGTCTGAATTTTTGCTTTCGGTTTGGAACCGAAGCCGCGCGTC
TTGTCTGCTGCAGCGCTGCAGCATCGTTCTGTGTTGTCTCTGTCTGACTGTGTTTCTGTATTTGTCTGAA
AATTAGGGCCAGACTGTTACCACTCCCTTAAGTTTGACCTTAGGTCACTGGAAAGATGTCGAGCGGATCG
CTCACAACCAGTCGGTAGATGTCAAGAAGAGACGTTGGGTTACCTTCTGCTCTGCAGAATGGCCAACCTT
TAACGTCGGATGGCCGCGAGACGGCACCTTTAACCGAGACCTCATCACCCAGGTTAAGATCAAGGTCTTT
TCACCTGGCCCGCATGGACACCCAGACCAGGTCCCCTACATCGTGACCTGGGAAGCCTTGGCTTTTGACC
CCCCTCCCTGGGTCAAGCCCTTTGTACACCCTAAGCCTCCGCCTCCTCTTCCTCCATCCGCCCCGTCTCT
CCCCCTTGAACCTCCTCGTTCGACCCCGCCTCGATCCTCCCTTTATCCAGCCCTCACTCCTTCTCTAGGC
GCCGGAATTAGATCTCTCGAGGTTAACGAATTCGCCATGGACTACAAGGACGACGATGACAAGTACCCTT
ATGACGTGCCCGATTACGCTAGCGGCCGCATGTACTCGGGAGCCGGCCCCGCACTTGCACCTCCTGCGCC
GCCGCCCCCCATCCAAGGATATGCCTTCAAGCCTCCACCTAGACCCGACTTTGGGACCTCCGGGAGAACA
ATCAAATTACAGGCCAATTTCTTCGAAATGGACATCCCCAAAATTGACATCTATCATTATGAATTGGATA
TCAAGCCAGAGAAGTGCCCGAGGAGAGTTAACAGGGAAATCGTGGAACACATGGTCCAGCACTTTAAAAC
ACAGATCTTTGGGGATCGGAAGCCCGTGTTTGACGGCAGGAAGAATCTATACACAGCCATGCCCCTTCCG
ATTGGGAGGGACAAGGTGGAGCTGGAGGTCACGCTGCCAGGAGAAGGCAAGGATCGCATCTTCAAGGTGT
CCATCAAGTGGGTGTCCTGCGTGAGCTTGCAGGCGTTACACGATGCACTTTCAGGGCGGCTGCCCAGCGT
CCCTTTTGAGACGATCCAGGCCCTGGACGTGGTCATGAGGCACTTGCCATCCATGAGGTACACCCCCGTG
GGCCGCTCCTTCTTCACCGCGTCCGAAGGCTGCTCTAACCCTCTTGGCGGGGGCCGAGAAGTGTGGTTTG
GCTTCCATCAGTCCGTCCGGCCTTCTCTCTGGAAAATGATGCTGAATATTGATGTGTCAGCAACAGCGTT
TTACAAGGCACAGCCAGTAATCGAGTTTGTTTGTGAAGTTTTGGATTTTAAAAGTATTGAAGAACAACAA
AAACCTCTGACAGATTCCCAAAGGGTAAAGTTTACCAAAGAAATTAAAGGTCTAAAGGTGGAGATAACGC
ACTGTGGGCAGATGAAGAGGAAGTACCGTGTCTGCAATGTGACCCGGCGGCCCGCCAGTCACCAAACATT
CCCGCTGCAGCAGGAGAGCGGGCAGACGGTGGAGTGCACGGTGGCCCAGTATTTCAAGGACAGGCACAAG
TTGGTTCTGCGCTACCCCCACCTCCCATGTTTACAAGTCGGACAGGAGCAGAAACACACCTACCTTCCCC
TGGAGGTCTGTAACATTGTGGCAGGACAAAGATGTATTAAAAAATTAACGGACAATCAGACCTCAACCAT
GATCAGAGCGACTGCTAGGTCGGCGCCCGATCGGCAAGAAGAGATTAGCAAATTGATGCGAAGTGCAAGT
TTCAACACAGATCCATACGTCCGTGAATTTGGAATCATGGTCAAAGATGAGATGACAGACGTGACTGGGC
GGGTGCTGCAGCCGCCCTCCATCCTCTACGGGGGCAGGAATAAAGCTATTGCGACCCCTGTCCAGGGCGT
CTGGGACATGCGGAAC
[405 nt withheld, positions 2817-3221]
AACAACATCCTGCTGCCCCAGGGCAGGCCGCCGGTGTTCCAGCAGCCCGTCATCTTTCTGGGAGCAGACG
TCACTCACCCCCCCGCCGGGGATGGGAAGAAGCCCTCCATTGCCGCCGTGGTGGGCAGCATGGACGCCCA
CCCCAATCGCTACTGCGCCACCGTGCGCGTGCAGCAGCACCGGCAGGAGATCATACAAGACCTGGCCGCC
ATGGTCCGCGAGCTCCTCATCCAGTTCTACAAGTCCACGCGCTTCAAGCCCACCCGCATCATCTTCTACC
GCGACGGTGTCTCTGAAGGCCAGTTCCAGCAGGTTCTCCACCACGAGTTGCTGGCCATCCGTGAGGCCTG
TATCAAGCTAGAAAAAGACTACCAGCCCGGGATCACCTTCATCGTGGTGCAGAAGAGGCACCACACCCGG
CTCTTCTGCACTGACAAGAACGAGCGGGTTGGGAAAAGTGGAAACATTCCAGCAGGCACGACTGTGGACA
CGAAAATCACCCACCCCACCGAGTTCGACTTCTACCTGTGTAGTCACGCTGGCATCCAGGGGACAAGCAG
GCCTTCGCACTATCACGTCCTCTGGGACGACAATCGTTTCTCCTCTGATGAGCTGCAGATCCTAACCTAC
CAGCTGTGTCACACCTACGTGCGCTGCACACGCTCCGTGTCCATCCCAGCGCCAGCATACTACGCTCACC
TGGTGGCCTTCCGGGCCAGGTACCACCTGGTGGATAAGGAACATGACGCTGCTGAAGGAAGCCATACCTC
TGGGCAGAGTAACGGGCGAGACCACCAAGCACTGGCCAAGGCGGTCCAGGTTCACCAAGACACTCTGCGC
ACCATGTACTTTGCTTGAGAATTCTACCGGGTAGGGGAGGCGCTTTTCCCAAGGCAGTCTGGAGCATGCG
CTTTAGCAGCCCCGCTGGGCACTTGGCGCTACACAAGTGGCCTCTGGCCTCGCACACATTCCACATCCAC
CGGTAGGCGCCAACCGGCTCCGTTCTTTGGTGGCCCCTTCGCGCCACCTTCTACTCCTCCCCTAGTCAGG
AAGTTCCCCCCCGCCCCGCAGCTCGCGTCGTGCAGGACGTGACAAATGGAAGTAGCACGTCTCACTAGTC
TCGTGCAGATGGACAGCACCGCTGAGCAATGGAAGCGGGTAGGCCTTTGGGGCAGCGGCCAATAGCAGCT
TTGCTCCTTCGCTTTCTGGGCTCAGAGGCTGGGAAGGGGTGGGTCCGGGGGCNGGCTCAGGGGCGGGCTC
AGGGGCGGGGCGGGCGCCCGAAGGTCCTCCGGAGGCCCGGCATTCTGCACGCTTCAAAAGCGCACGTCTG
CCGCGCTGTTCTCCTCTTCCTCATCTCCGGGCCTTTCGACCTGCAGCCCAAGCTTACCATGACCGAGTAC
AAGCCCACGGTGCGCCTCGCCACCCGCGACGACGTCCCCAGGGCCGTACGCACCCTCGCCGCCGCGTTCG
CCGACTACCCCGCCACGCGCCACACCGTCGATCCGGACCGCCACATCGAGCGGGTCACCGAGCTGCAAGA
ACTCTTCCTCACGCGCGTCGGGCTCGACATCGGCAAGGTGTGGGTCGCGGACGACGGCGCCGCGGTGGCG
GTCTGGACCACGCCGGAGAGCGTCGAAGCGGGGGCGGTGTTCGCCGAGATCGGCCCGCGCATGGCCGAGT
TGAGCGGTTCCCGGCTGGCCGCGCAGCAACAGATGGAAGGCCTCCTGGCGCCGCACCGGCCCAAGGAGCC
CGCGTGGTTCCTGGCCACCGTCGGCGTCTCGCCCGACCACCAGGGCAAGGGTCTGGGCAGCGCCGTCGTG
CTCCCCGGAGTGGAGGCGGCCGAGCGCGCCGGGGTGCCCGCCTTCCTGGAGACCTCCGCGCCCCGCAACC
TCCCCTTCTACGAGCGGCTCGGCTTCACCGTCACCGCCGACGTCGAGGTGCCCGAAGGACCGCGCACCTG
GTGCATGACCCGCAAGCCCGGTGCCTGACGCCCGCCCCACGACCCGCAGCGCCCGACCGAAAGGAGCGCA
CGACCCCATGCATCGATAAAATAAAAGATTTTATTTAGTCTCCAGAAAAAGGGGGGAATGAAAGACCCCA
CCTGTAGGTTTGGCAAGCTAGCTTAAGTAACGCCATTTTGCAAGGCATGGAAAATACATAACTGAGAATA
GAGAAGTTCAGATCAAGGTTAGGAACAGAGAGACAGCAGAATATGGGCCAAACAGGATATCTGTGGTAAG
CAGTTCCTGCCCCGGCTCAGGGCCAAGAACAGATGGTCCCCAGATGCGGTCCCGCCCTCAGCAGTTTCTA
GAGAACCATCAGATGTTTCCAGGGTGCCCCAAGGACCTGAAATGACCCTGTGCCTTATTTGAACTAACCA
ATCAGTTCGCTTCTCGCTTCTGTTCGCGCGCTTCTGCTCCCCGAGCTCAATAAAAGAGCCCACAACCCCT
CACTCGGCGCGCCAGTCCTCCGATAGACTGCGTCGCCCGGGTACCCGTGTATCCAATAAACCCTCTTGCA
GTTGCATCCGACTTGTGGTCTCGCTGTTCCTTGGGAGGGTCTCCTCTGAGTGATTGACTACCCGTCAGCG
GGGGTCTTTCATGGGTAACAGTTTCTTGAAGTTGGAGAACAACATTCTGAGGGTAGGAGTCGAATATTAA
GTAATCCTGACTCAATTAGCCACTGTTTTGAATCCACATACTCCAATACTCCTGAAATAGTTCATTATGG
ACAGCGCAGAAAGAGCTGGGGAGAATTGTGAAATTGTTATCCGCTCACAATTCCACACAACATACGAGCC
GGAAGCATAAAGTGTAAAGCCTGGGGTGCCTAATGAGTGAGCTAACTCACATTAATTGCGTTGCGCTCAC
TGCCCGCTTTCCAGTCGGGAAACCTGTCGTGCCAGCTGCATTAATGAATCGGCCAACGCGCGGGGAGAGG
CGGTTTGCGTATTGGGCGCTCTTCCGCTTCCTCGCTCACTGACTCGCTGCGCTCGGTCGTTCGGCTGCGG
CGAGCGGTATCAGCTCACTCAAAGGCGGTAATACGGTTATCCACAGAATCAGGGGATAACGCAGGAAAGA
ACATGTGAGCAAAAGGCCAGCAAAAGGCCAGGAACCGTAAAAAGGCCGCGTTGCTGGCGTTTTTCCATAG
GCTCCGCCCCCCTGACGAGCATCACAAAAATCGACGCTCAAGTCAGAGGTGGCGAAACCCGACAGGACTA
TAAAGATACCAGGCGTTTCCCCCTGGAAGCTCCCTCGTGCGCTCTCCTGTTCCGACCCTGCCGCTTACCG
GATACCTGTCCGCCTTTCTCCCTTCGGGAAGCGTGGCGCTTTCTCATAGCTCACGCTGTAGGTATCTCAG
TTCGGTGTAGGTCGTTCGCTCCAAGCTGGGCTGTGTGCACGAACCCCCCGTTCAGCCCGACCGCTGCGCC
TTATCCGGTAACTATCGTCTTGAGTCCAACCCGGTAAGACACGACTTATCGCCACTGGCAGCAGCCACTG
GTAACAGGATTAGCAGAGCGAGGTATGTAGGCGGTGCTACAGAGTTCTTGAAGTGGTGGCCTAACTACGG
CTACACTAGAAGAACAGTATTTGGTATCTGCGCTCTGCTGAAGCCAGTTACCTTCGGAAAAAGAGTTGGT
AGCTCTTGATCCGGCAAACAAACCACCGCTGGTAGCGGTGGTTTTTTTGTTTGCAAGCAGCAGATTACGC
GCAGAAAAAAAGGATCTCAAGAAGATCCTTTGATCTTTTCTACGGGGTCTGACGCTCAGTGGAACGAAAA
CTCACGTTAAGGGATTTTGGTCATGAGATTATCAAAAAGGATCTTCACCTAGATCCTTTTAAATTAAAAA
TGAAGTTTTAAATCAATCTAAAGTATATATGAGTAAACTTGGTCTGACAGTTACCAATGCTTAATCAGTG
AGGCACCTATCTCAGCGATCTGTCTATTTCGTTCATCCATAGTTGCCTGACTCCCCGTCGTGTAGATAAC
TACGATACGGGAGGGCTTACCATCTGGCCCCAGTGCTGCAATGATACCGCGAGACCCACGCTCACCGGCT
CCAGATTTATCAGCAATAAACCAGCCAGCCGGAAGGGCCGAGCGCAGAAGTGGTCCTGCAACTTTATCCG
CCTCCATCCAGTCTATTAATTGTTGCCGGGAAGCTAGAGTAAGTAGTTCGCCAGTTAATAGTTTGCGCAA
CGTTGTTGCCATTGCTACAGGCATCGTGGTGTCACGCTCGTCGTTTGGTATGGCTTCATTCAGCTCCGGT
TCCCAACGATCAAGGCGAGTTACATGATCCCCCATGTTGTGCAAAAAAGCGGTTAGCTCCTTCGGTCCTC
CGATCGTTGTCAGAAGTAAGTTGGCCGCAGTGTTATCACTCATGGTTATGGCAGCACTGCATAATTCTCT
TACTGTCATGCCATCCGTAAGATGCTTTTCTGTGACTGGTGAGTACTCAACCAAGTCATTCTGAGAATAG
TGTATGCGGCGACCGAGTTGCTCTTGCCCGGCGTCAATACGGGATAATACCGCGCCACATAGCAGAACTT
TAAAAGTGCTCATCATTGGAAAACGTTCTTCGGGGCGAAAACTCTCAAGGATCTTACCGCTGTTGAGATC
CAGTTCGATGTAACCCACTCGTGCACCCAACTGATCTTCAGCATCTTTTACTTTCACCAGCGTTTCTGGG
TGAGCAAAAACAGGAAGGCAAAATGCCGCAAAAAAGGGAATAAGGGCGACACGGAAATGTTGAATACTCA
TACTCTTCCTTTTTCAATATTATTGAAGCATTTATCAGGGTTATTGTCTCATGAGCGGATACATATTTGA
ATGTATTTAGAAAAATAAACAAATAGGGGTTCCGCGCACATTTCCCCGAAAAGTGCCACCTGACGTCTAA
GAAACCATTATTATCATGACATTAACCTATAAAAATAGGCGTATCACGAGGCCCTTTCGTCTCGCGCGTT
TCGGTGATGACGGTGAAAACCTCTGACACATGCAGCTCCCGGAGACGGTCACAGCTTGTCTGTAAGCGGA
TGCCGGGAGCAGACAAGCCCGTCAGGGCGCGTCAGCGGGTGTTGGCGGGTGTCGGGGCTGGCTTAACTAT
GCGGCATCAGAGCAGATTGTACTGAGAGTGCACCATATGCGGTGTGAAATACCGCACAGATGCGTAAGGA
GAAAATACCGCATCAGGCGCCATTCGCCATTCAGGCTGCGCAACTGTTGGGAAGGGCGATCGGTGCGGGC
CTCTTCGCTATTACGCCAGCTGGCGAAAGGGGGATGTGCTGCAAGGCGATTAAGTTGGGTAACGCCAGGG
TTTTCCCAGTCACGACGTTGTAAAACGACGGCGCAAGGAATGGTGCATGCAAGGAGATGGCGCCCAACAG
TCCCCCGGCCACGGGGCCTGCCACCATACCCACGCCGAAACAAGCGCTCATGAGCCCGAAGTGGCGAGCC
CGATCTTCCCCATCGGTGATGTCGGCGATATAGGCGCCAGCAACCGCACCTGTGGCGCCGGTGATGCCGG
CCACGATGCGTCCGGCGTAGAGGCGATTAGTCCAATTTGTTAAAGACAGGATATCAGTGGTCCAGGCTCT
AGTTTTGACTCAACAATATCACCAGCTGAAGCCTATAGAGTACGAGCCATAGATAAAATAAAAGATTTTA
TTTAGTCTCCAGAAAAAGGGGGGAA
